>Addgene plasmid #209681 | MAC_N_COMMD9 | addgene full sequence | sequence record 441670 | Addgene NGS Result
GACATTGATTATTGACTAGTTATTAATAGTAATCAATTACGGGGTCATTAGTTCATAGCCCATATATGGA
GTTCCGCGTTACATAACTTACGGTAAATGGCCCGCCTGGCTGACCGCCCAACGACCCCCGCCCATTGACG
TCAATAATGACGTATGTTCCCATAGTAACGCCAATAGGGACTTTCCATTGACGTCAATGGGTGGAGTATT
TACGGTAAACTGCCCACTTGGCAGTACATCAAGTGTATCATATGCCAAGTACGCCCCCTATTGACGTCAA
TGACGGTAAATGGCCCGCCTGGCATTATGCCCAGTACATGACCTTATGGGACTTTCCTACTTGGCAGTAC
ATCTACGTATTAGTCATCGCTATTACCATGGTGATGCGGTTTTGGCAGTACATCAATGGGCGTGGATAGC
GGTTTGACTCACGGGGATTTCCAAGTCTCCACCCCATTGACGTCAATGGGAGTTTGTTTTGGCACCAAAA
TCAACGGGACTTTCCAAAATGTCGTAACAACTCCGCCCCATTGACGCAAATGGGCGGTAGGCGTGTACGG
TGGGAGGTCTATATAAGCAGAGCTCTCCCTATCAGTGATAGAGATCTCCCTATCAGTGATAGAGATCGTC
GACGAGCTCGTTTAGTGAACCGTCAGATCGCCTGGAGACGCCATCCACGCTGTTTTGACCTCCATAGAAG
ACACCGGGACCGATCCAGCCTCCGGACTCTAGCGTTTAAACTTAAGCTTGGTACCGAGCTCGGATCCACT
AGTCCAGTGTGGTGGAATTCTGCAGATATCCAGCACAGTGGCGGCCGCTCGAGACCATGAAGGACAACAC
CGTGCCCCTGAAGCTGATCGCCCTGCTGGCCAACGGCGAGTTCCACTCTGGCGAGCAGCTGGGCGAGACA
CTGGGCATGAGCAGAGCCGCCATCAACAAGCACATCCAGACCCTGCGGGACTGGGGCGTGGACGTGTTCA
CAGTGCCCGGCAAGGGCTACAGCCTGCCCGAGCCCATCCAGCTGCTGAACGCCAAGCAGATCCTGGGCCA
GCTGGATGGCGGATCTGTGGCCGTGCTGCCCGTGATCGACAGCACCAACCAGTATCTGCTCGACCGGATC
GGCGAGCTGAAGTCCGGCGACGCCTGTATCGCCGAGTACCAGCAGGCCGGCAGAGGCGGCAGGGGCAGAA
AGTGGTTCAGCCCCTTCGGCGCCAACCTGTACCTGAGCATGTTCTGGAGACTGGAACAGGGCCCAGCCGC
CGCTATTGGCCTGAGCCTGGTCATCGGCATCGTGATGGCCGAGGTGCTGCGGAAGCTGGGCGCCGACAAA
GTGCGCGTGAAGTGGCCCAACGACCTGTATCTGCAGGACCGGAAGCTGGCCGGCATCCTGGTGGAACTGA
CCGGCAAAACAGGCGACGCCGCCCAGATCGTGATCGGCGCTGGCATCAACATGGCCATGCGGCGGGTGGA
AGAGAGCGTGGTCAACCAGGGCTGGATCACCCTGCAGGAAGCCGGCATCAACCTGGACCGGAACACCCTG
GCCGCCATGCTGATCAGAGAGCTGAGAGCCGCCCTGGAACTGTTCGAGCAGGAAGGCCTGGCCCCCTACC
TGAGCAGATGGGAGAAGCTGGACAACTTCATCAACCGGCCCGTGAAACTGATCATCGGCGACAAAGAGAT
CTTCGGCATCAGCCGGGGCATCGACAAGCAGGGGGCCCTGCTCCTGGAACAGGACGGCATCATCAAGCCC
TGGATGGGCGGCGAGATCAGCCTGCGGAGCGCCGAGAAGTACCCATACGATGTTCCTGACTATGCCGGTA
CCGAGCTCGGATCCACCATGGCTAGCTGGAGCCACCCGCAGTTCGAGAAAGGTGGAGGTTCCGGAGGTGG
ATCGGGAGGTGGATCGTGGAGCCACCCGCAGTTCGAAAAAGCGGCCGATATCACAAGTTTGTACAAAAAA
GCAGGCTCCACCATGGCTGCCCTGACAGCGGAGCATTTTGCAGCACTCCAGAGCCTGCTCAAGGCCTCCT
CGAAAGATGTTGTCAGACAGCTGTGTCAAGAAAGCTTTTCCAGTTCAGCCCTTGGCTTGAAAAAACTCTT
GGATGTTACATGTTCCAGCTTGTCTGTGACCCAGGAGGAGGCAGAGGAACTGCTCCAGGCTCTGCACCGC
CTCACTAGGCTGGTGGCATTCCGTGACCTGTCCTCTGCCGAGGCAATTCTGGCTCTCTTTCCAGAAAATT
TCCACCAAAACCTCAAAAACCTGCTGACAAAGATCATCCTAGAACATGTGTCTACTTGGAGAACCGAAGC
CCAGGCAAATCAGATCTCTCTGCCACGCCTGGTCGATCTGGACTGGAGAGTGGATATCAAAACCTCCTCA
GACAGCATCAGCCGCATGGCCGTCCCCACCTGCCTGCTCCAGATGAAGATCCAAGAAGATCCCAGCCTAT
GCGGAGACAAACCCTCCATCTCAGCTGTCACCGTGGAGCTGAGCAAAGAAACACTGGACACCATGTTAGA
TGGCCTGGGCCGCATCCGAGACCAACTCTCTGCCGTGGCCAGTAAATTGGACCCAGCTTTCTTGTACAAA
GTGGTGACGTAAGCTAGGGGCCCGTTTAAACCCGCTGATCAGCCTCGACTGTGCCTTCTAGTTGCCAGCC
ATCTGTTGTTTGCCCCTCCCCCGTGCCTTCCTTGACCCTGGAAGGTGCCACTCCCACTGTCCTTTCCTAA
TAAAATGAGGAAATTGCATCGCATTGTCTGAGTAGGTGTCATTCTATTCTGGGGGGTGGGGTGGGGCAGG
ACAGCAAGGGGGAGGATTGGGAAGACAATAGCAGGCATGCTGGGGATGCGGTGGGCTCTATGGCTTCTGA
GGCGGAAAGAACCAGCTGGGGCTCTAGGGGGTATCCCC
[124 nt withheld, positions 2909-3032]
C
[91 nt withheld, positions 3034-3124]
AGGGTGATGGTTCACGTACCTAGAAGTTCCTATTCCGAAGTTCCTATTCTCTAGAAAGTATAGGAACTTC
CTTGGCCAAAAAGCCTGAACTCACCGCGACGTCTGTCGAGAAGTTTCTGATCGAAAAGTTCGACAGCGTC
TCCGACCTGATGCAGCTCTCGGAGGGCGAAGAATCTCGTGCTTTCAGCTTCGATGTAGGAGGGCGTGGAT
ATGTCCTGCGGGTAAATAGCTGCGCCGATGGTTTCTACAAAGATCGTTATGTTTATCGGCACTTTGCATC
GGCCGCGCTCCCGATTCCGGAAGTGCTTGACATTGGGGAATTCAGCGAGAGCCTGACCTATTGCATCTCC
CGCCGTGCACAGGGTGTCACGTTGCAAGACCTGCCTGAAACCGAACTGCCCGCTGTTCTGCAGCCGGTCG
CGGAGGCCATGGATGCGATCGCTGCGGCCGATCTTAGCCAGACGAGCGGGTTCGGCCCATTCGGACCGCA
AGGAATCGGTCAATACACTACATGGCGTGATTTCATATGCGCGATTGCTGATCCCCATGTGTATCACTGG
CAAACTGTGATGGACGACACCGTCAGTGCGTCCGTCGCGCAGGCTCTCGATGAGCTGATGCTTTGGGCCG
AGGACTGCCCCGAAGTCCGGCACCTCGTGCACGCGGATTTCGGCTCCAACAATGTCCTGACGGACAATGG
CCGCATAACAGCGGTCATTGACTGGAGCGAGGCGATGTTCGGGGATTCCCAATACGAGGTCGCCAACATC
TTCTTCTGGAGGCCGTGGTTGGCTTGTATGGAGCAGCAGACGCGCTACTTCGAGCGGAGGCATCCGGAGC
TTGCAGGATCGCCGCGGCTCCGGGCGTATATGCTCCGCATTGGTCTTGACCAACTCTATCAGAGCTTGGT
TGACGGCAATTTCGATGATGCAGCTTGGGCGCAGGGTCGATGCGACGCAATCGTCCGATCCGGAGCCGGG
ACTGTCGGGCGTACACAAATCGCCCGCAGAAGCGCGGCCGTCTGGACCGATGGCTGTGTAGAAGTACTCG
CCGATAGTGGAAACCGACGCCCCAGCACTCGTCCGAGGGCAAAGGAATAGCACGTACTACGAGATTTCGA
TTCCACCGCCGCCTTCTATGAAAGGTTGGGCTTCGGAATCGTTTTCCGGGACGCCGGCTGGATGATCCTC
CAGCGCGGGGATCTCATGCTGGAGTTCTTCGCCCACCCCAACTTGTTTATTGCAGCTTATAATGGTTACA
AATAAAGCAATAGCATCACAAATTTCACAAATAAAGCATTTTTTTCACTGCATTCTAGTTGTGGTTTGTC
CAAACTCATCAATGTATCTTATCATGTCTGTATACCGTCGACCTCTAGCTAGAGCTTGGCGTAATCATGG
TCATAGCTGTTTCCTGTGTGAAATTGTTATCCGCTCACAATTCCACACAACATACGAGCCGGAAGCATAA
AGTGTAAAGCCTGGGGTGCCTAATGAGTGAGCTAACTCACATTAATTGCGTTGCGCTCACTGCCCGCTTT
CCAGTCGGGAAACCTGTCGTGCCAGCTGCATTAATGAATCGGCCAACGCGCGGGGAGAGGCGGTTTGCGT
ATTGGGCGCTCTTCCGCTTCCTCGCTCACTGACTCGCTGCGCTCGGTCGTTCGGCTGCGGCGAGCGGTAT
CAGCTCACTCAAAGGCGGTAATACGGTTATCCACAGAATCAGGGGATAACGCAGGAAAGAACATGTGAGC
AAAAGGCCAGCAAAAGGCCAGGAACCGTAAAAAGGCCGCGTTGCTGGCGTTTTTCCATAGGCTCCGCCCC
CCTGACGAGCATCACAAAAATCGACGCTCAAGTCAGAGGTGGCGAAACCCGACAGGACTATAAAGATACC
AGGCGTTTCCCCCTGGAAGCTCCCTCGTGCGCTCTCCTGTTCCGACCCTGCCGCTTACCGGATACCTGTC
CGCCTTTCTCCCTTCGGGAAGCGTGGCGCTTTCTCATAGCTCACGCTGTAGGTATCTCAGTTCGGTGTAG
GTCGTTCGCTCCAAGCTGGGCTGTGTGCACGAACCCCCCGTTCAGCCCGACCGCTGCGCCTTATCCGGTA
ACTATCGTCTTGAGTCCAACCCGGTAAGACACGACTTATCGCCACTGGCAGCAGCCACTGGTAACAGGAT
TAGCAGAGCGAGGTATGTAGGCGGTGCTACAGAGTTCTTGAAGTGGTGGCCTAACTACGGCTACACTAGA
AGAACAGTATTTGGTATCTGCGCTCTGCTGAAGCCAGTTACCTTCGGAAAAAGAGTTGGTAGCTCTTGAT
CCGGCAAACAAACCACCGCTGGTAGCGGTGGTTTTTTTGTTTGCAAGCAGCAGATTACGCGCAGAAAAAA
AGGATCTCAAGAAGATCCTTTGATCTTTTCTACGGGGTCTGACGCTCAGTGGAACGAAAACTCACGTTAA
GGGATTTTGGTCATGAGATTATCAAAAAGGATCTTCACCTAGATCCTTTTAAATTAAAAATGAAGTTTTA
AATCAATCTAAAGTATATATGAGTAAACTTGGTCTGACAGTTACCAATGCTTAATCAGTGAGGCACCTAT
CTCAGCGATCTGTCTATTTCGTTCATCCATAGTTGCCTGACTCCCCGTCGTGTAGATAACTACGATACGG
GAGGGCTTACCATCTGGCCCCAGTGCTGCAATGATACCGCGAGACCCACGCTCACCGGCTCCAGATTTAT
CAGCAATAAACCAGCCAGCCGGAAGGGCCGAGCGCAGAAGTGGTCCTGCAACTTTATCCGCCTCCATCCA
GTCTATTAATTGTTGCCGGGAAGCTAGAGTAAGTAGTTCGCCAGTTAATAGTTTGCGCAACGTTGTTGCC
ATTGCTACAGGCATCGTGGTGTCACGCTCGTCGTTTGGTATGGCTTCATTCAGCTCCGGTTCCCAACGAT
CAAGGCGAGTTACATGATCCCCCATGTTGTGCAAAAAAGCGGTTAGCTCCTTCGGTCCTCCGATCGTTGT
CAGAAGTAAGTTGGCCGCAGTGTTATCACTCATGGTTATGGCAGCACTGCATAATTCTCTTACTGTCATG
CCATCCGTAAGATGCTTTTCTGTGACTGGTGAGTACTCAACCAAGTCATTCTGAGAATAGTGTATGCGGC
GACCGAGTTGCTCTTGCCCGGCGTCAATACGGGATAATACCGCGCCACATAGCAGAACTTTAAAAGTGCT
CATCATTGGAAAACGTTCTTCGGGGCGAAAACTCTCAAGGATCTTACCGCTGTTGAGATCCAGTTCGATG
TAACCCACTCGTGCACCCAACTGATCTTCAGCATCTTTTACTTTCACCAGCGTTTCTGGGTGAGCAAAAA
CAGGAAGGCAAAATGCCGCAAAAAAGGGAATAAGGGCGACACGGAAATGTTGAATACTCATACTCTTCCT
TTTTCAATATTATTGAAGCATTTATCAGGGTTATTGTCTCATGAGCGGATACATATTTGAATGTATTTAG
AAAAATAAACAAATAGGGGTTCCGCGCACATTTCCCCGAAAAGTGCCACCTGACGTCGACGGATCGGGAG
ATCTCCCGATCCCCTATGGTGCACTCTCAGTACAATCTGCTCTGATGCCGCATAGTTAAGCCAGTATCTG
CTCCCTGCTTGTGTGTTGGAGGTCGCTGAGTAGTGCGCGAGCAAAATTTAAGCTACAACAAGGCAAGGCT
TGACCGACAATTGCATGAAGAATCTGCTTAGGGTTAGGCGTTTTGCGCTGCTTCGCGATGTACGGGCCAG
ATATACGCGTT
Features (pLannotate 1.2.2; 27 found; start..end, strand, type, name):
      1..380     +  enhancer       CMV enhancer: human cytomegalovirus immediate early enhancer
    381..584     +  promoter       CMV promoter: human cytomegalovirus (CMV) immediate early promoter
    586..605     +  promoter       PLtetO-1 promoter (fragment): modified phage lambda PL promoter with tet operator sites (Lutz and Bujard, 1997)
    607..626     +  promoter       PLtetO-1 promoter (fragment): modified phage lambda PL promoter with tet operator sites (Lutz and Bujard, 1997)
    634..667     +  promoter       TRE3GV promoter (fragment): 3rd-generation Tet-responsive promoter that can be activated by binding of Tet-On® 3G, optimized for retroviral and lentiviral vectors
    827..1789    +  CDS            birA: BIRA_ECOLI - Also known as bioR, dhbB. Experimental evidence at protein level: Swiss-Prot protein existence level 1. Acts both as a biotin--[acetyl-CoA-carboxylase] ligase and a biotin-operon repressor. In the presence of ATP, BirA activates biotin to form the BirA-biotinyl-5'-adenylate (BirA-bio-5'-AMP or holoBirA) complex. HoloBirA can either transfer the biotinyl moiety to the biotin carboxyl carrier protein (BCCP) subunit of acetyl-CoA carboxylase, or bind to the biotin operator site and inhibit transcription of the operon. From Escherichia coli (strain K12).
   1790..1815    +  CDS            3xHA (fragment): three tandem HA epitope tags
   1847..1866    +  CDS            Strep-Tag II (fragment): peptide that binds Strep-Tactin®, an engineered form of streptavidin
   1907..1929    +  CDS            Strep-Tag II (fragment): peptide that binds Strep-Tactin®, an engineered form of streptavidin
   1943..1967    +  protein_bind   attB1: mutant version of attB; recombination site for the Gateway® BP reaction BP Clonase™
   1973..2566    +  CDS            COMMD9: COMD9_HUMAN - Experimental evidence at protein level: Swiss-Prot protein existence level 1. May modulate activity of cullin-RING E3 ubiquitin ligase (CRL) complexes (PubMed:21778237). May down-regulate activation of NF- kappa-B (PubMed:15799966). Modulates Na(+) transport in epithelial cells by regulation of apical cell surface expression of amiloride- sensitive sodium channel (ENaC) subunits (PubMed:23637203). From Homo sapiens (Human).
   2571..2595    -  protein_bind   attB2: mutant version of attB; recombination site for the Gateway® BP reaction BP Clonase™
   2639..2863    +  polyA_signal   bGH poly(A) signal: bovine growth hormone polyadenylation signal
   2867..2888    +  promoter       SV40 promoter (fragment): SV40 enhancer and early promoter
   2909..3142    +  rep_origin     f1 ori (fragment) (sequence partly withheld): f1 bacteriophage origin of replication; arrow indicates direction of (+) strand synthesis
   3147..3194    +  protein_bind   FRT: FLP-mediated recombination occurs in the 8-bp core sequence TCTAGAAA (Turan and Bode, 2011). FLP recombinase from the Saccharomyces cerevisiae 2μ plasmid
   3202..4224    +  CDS            HygR: aminoglycoside phosphotransferase from E. coli; aph(4)-Ia; confers resistance to hygromycin
   4234..4359    +  CDS            ble (fragment): BLE_KLEPN - Experimental evidence at protein level: Swiss-Prot protein existence level 1. Binding protein with a strong affinity to the bleomycin family of antibiotics. Binds to CL990; an antimitotic-antibiotic compound. From Klebsiella pneumoniae.
   4354..4475    +  polyA_signal   SV40 poly(A) signal: SV40 polyadenylation signal
   4548..4564    -  protein_bind   lac operator: The lac repressor binds to the lac operator to inhibit transcription in E. coli. This inhibition can be relieved by adding lactose or isopropyl-β-D-thiogalactopyranoside (IPTG). lac repressor encoded by lacI
   4572..4602    -  promoter       lac promoter: promoter for the E. coli lac operon
   4617..4638    -  protein_bind   CAP binding site: CAP binding activates transcription in the presence of cAMP. E. coli catabolite activator protein
   4651..4743    -  CDS            lacI (fragment): lac repressor; lacI; The lac repressor binds to the lac operator to inhibit transcription in E. coli. This inhibition can be relieved by adding lactose or isopropyl-β-D-thiogalactopyranoside (IPTG).
   4926..5514    -  rep_origin     ori: high-copy-number ColE1/pMB1/pBR322/pUC origin of replication
   5685..6545    -  CDS            AmpR: β-lactamase; bla; confers resistance to ampicillin, carbenicillin, and related antibiotics
   6546..6650    -  promoter       AmpR promoter: bla
   6709..6761    -  misc_feature   bom (fragment): basis of mobility region from pBR322
