[The description below was written by a language model from this plasmid's Addgene catalogue record and pLannotate feature annotations shown in this document.]
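Description:
MAC_N_COMMD9 is a mammalian expression plasmid of 6,915 bp built on the MAC-tag-N Gateway destination backbone, carrying the human COMMD9 open reading frame (about 600 bp, derived from the Human ORFeome collection). It is maintained in E. coli through a high-copy ColE1/pUC-type origin and ampicillin resistance (AmpR with its bla promoter). Fragments of an f1 origin, lac promoter/operator region and bom site are backbone remnants.

Expression is driven by the CMV immediate-early enhancer and promoter. This is followed by short matches to tet operator-containing promoters, which suggests a tetracycline-regulatable CMV/TetO arrangement, although the record does not state this explicitly. The transcript ends at a bGH polyadenylation signal. The coding region starts with the N-terminal MAC-tag, annotated here as an E. coli BirA-derived biotin ligase followed by an HA epitope and two Strep-Tag II motifs. It continues in frame across the attB1 site left by Gateway recombination into COMMD9, with attB2 downstream. This tag design allows both Strep-Tactin affinity purification of the fusion protein with its stable partners and, via the biotin ligase module, proximity-dependent biotinylation of nearby proteins; the HA epitope allows antibody detection.

Downstream of the expression cassette, an FRT site sits directly ahead of a hygromycin resistance gene that has no complete annotated promoter and ends in an SV40 poly(A) signal. This layout is typical of FLP-mediated integration into a genomic FRT landing site, giving hygromycin-selectable isogenic stable lines. The associated work concerns the structure and interactions of the human Commander complex, of which COMMD9 is a subunit, so the plasmid is suited to mapping COMMD9 protein interactions in mammalian cells.
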