Addgene plasmid #209681: MAC_N_COMMD9
Purpose: Expresses MAC-tagged COMMD9 in mammalian cells
Depositing lab: Markku Varjosalo. Depositing organization: University of Helsinki, Institute of Biotechnology. Publication: Structure and interactions of the endogenous human Commander complex. Laulumaa S, Kumpula EP, Huiskonen JT, Varjosalo M. Nat Struct Mol Biol. 2024 Jun;31(6):925-938. doi: 10.1038/s41594-024-01246-1. Epub 2024 Mar 8. PubMed 38459129.
Backbone
  Vector backbone: MAC-tag-N (#108078)
  Backbone manufacturer: Markku Varjosalo lab
  Backbone size w/o insert (bp): 6312
  Total vector size (bp): 6915
  Vector type: Mammalian Expression
Growth in bacteria
  Bacterial resistance: Ampicillin, 100 μg/mL
  Growth temperature: 37°C
  Growth strain: DH5alpha
  Copy number: High Copy
Gene/Insert
  Gene/Insert name: COMMD9
  Species: H. sapiens (human)
  Insert size (bp): 603
  GenBank ID: NM_001307937
  Entrez Gene: COMMD9 (a.k.a. C11orf55, HSPC166, LINC00610)
  Tag / fusion protein: MAC-tag (N terminal on backbone)
  Cloning method: Gateway Cloning
  Sequencing primers: 5′ M13 uni (-21); 3′ M13 rev (-29)
Resource information
  A portion of this plasmid was derived from a plasmid made by: Human ORFeome collection
Terms and licenses: Academic/Nonprofit Terms; Industry Terms: Not Available to Industry
Depositor comments: Please visit https://doi.org/10.1101/2023.04.03.535349 for bioRxiv preprint.
How to cite: MAC_N_COMMD9 was a gift from Markku Varjosalo (Addgene plasmid # 209681 ; http://n2t.net/addgene:209681 ; RRID:Addgene_209681)
